Addgene plasmid #32161: LPH2782 - Ub-K48R
Depositing lab: Linda Hicke. Depositing organization: Northwestern University.
Backbone
  Vector backbone: pES7
  Backbone manufacturer: Mike Ellison - University of Alberta
  Vector type: Yeast Expression
  Selectable markers: URA3
Growth in bacteria
  Bacterial resistance: Ampicillin, 100 μg/mL
  Growth temperature: 37°C
  Growth strain: DH5alpha
  Copy number: High Copy
Gene/Insert
  Cloning method: Restriction Enzyme; 5′ cloning site BamHI (not destroyed); 3′ cloning site KpnI (not destroyed)
  Sequencing primers: 5′ CUP1 forward
Terms and licenses: Academic/Nonprofit Terms; Industry Terms: Not Available to Industry
Depositor comments: BamHI-KpnI fragment from YEp96 (D. Ecker, U PENN) was cloned into pES7 (Mike Ellison, University of Alberta) cut with BamHI/KpnI. K48R mutation introduced by quickchange of LHP308 (Addgene plasmid 32151). 2 µm S. cerevisiae origin
How to cite: LPH2782 - Ub-K48R was a gift from Linda Hicke (Addgene plasmid # 32161 ; http://n2t.net/addgene:32161 ; RRID:Addgene_32161)
