[The description below was written by a language model from this plasmid's Addgene catalogue record.]
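Description:
LPH2782 - Ub-K48R is a yeast expression plasmid built on the pES7 backbone for producing a ubiquitin point mutant in Saccharomyces cerevisiae. It is a shuttle vector. In E. coli it is maintained at high copy under ampicillin selection, and in yeast it replicates episomally from a 2 µm origin, which typically gives multiple copies per cell. Yeast transformants are selected by URA3 complementation of uracil auxotrophy in ura3 host strains.

The catalogue entry has no formal insert field, but the name and depositor comments indicate the payload. A BamHI–KpnI fragment taken from YEp96 was placed between the BamHI and KpnI sites of pES7, both of which remain intact. A K48R substitution was then introduced by site-directed mutagenesis of the corresponding parental plasmid from the same lab. The name implies that this fragment encodes ubiquitin with lysine 48 changed to arginine. The promoter is not explicitly stated. However, the listed sequencing primer is a CUP1 forward primer, which suggests that expression is driven by the copper-inducible CUP1 promoter. No epitope tags or reporters are recorded, and no feature table is available to confirm the layout.

Lysine 48 is the ubiquitin residue through which the polyubiquitin chains classically associated with proteasomal targeting are assembled. Replacing it with arginine blocks chain extension at that position while leaving the protein otherwise conjugatable. Constructs of this type are generally used to test whether a ubiquitin-dependent process in yeast requires K48-linked chains, often alongside wild-type ubiquitin and other lysine mutants. The record itself does not state a specific application.
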