>Addgene plasmid #32161 | LPH2782 - Ub-K48R | addgene partial sequence | sequence record 38054 | yCUP1pro-F 5'-CATATAGAAGTCATCGAAAT-3'
TTATGCAGATCTTCGTCAAGACGTTAACCGGTAAAACCATAACTCTAGAAGTTGAATCTTCCGATACCAT
CGACAACGTTAAGTCGAAAATTCAAGACAAGGAAGGCATTCCACCTGATCAACAAAGATTGATCTTTGCC
GGTAGGCAGCTCGAGGACGGTAGAACGCTGTCTGATTACAACATTCAGAAGGAGTCGACCTTACATCTTG
TCTTAAGACTAAGAGGTGGTTGAGGTACCAAGATGGCCTTTGGTGGGTTGAAGAAGGAAAAAGACAGAAA
CGACTTAATTACCTACTTGAAAAAAGCCTGTGAGTAAACAGGCCCCTTTTCCTTTGTCGATATCATGTAA
TTAGTTATGTCACGCTTACATTCACGCCCTCCCCCCACATCCGCTCTAACCGAAAAGGAAGGAGTTAGAC
AACCTGAAGTCTAGGTCCCTATTTATTTTTTTATAGTTATGTTAGTATTAAGAACGTTATTTATATTTCA
AATTTTTCTTTTTTTTCTGTACAGACGCGTGTACGCATGTAACATTATACTGAAAACCTTGCTTGAGAAG
GTTTTGGGACGCTCGAAGGCTTTAATTTGCAAGCTTATCGCCTGATGCGGTATTTTCTCCTTACGCATCT
GTGCGGTATTTCACACCGCATAGGGTAATAACTGATATAATTAAATTGAAGCTCTAATTTGTGAGTTTAG
TATACATGCATTTACTTATAATACAGTTTTTTAGTTTTGCTGGCCGCATCTTCTCAAATATGCTTCCCAG
CCTGCTTTTCTGTAACGTTCACCCTCTACCTTAGCATCCCTTCCCTTTGCAAATAGTCCTCTTCCAACAA
TAATAATGTCAGATCCTGTAGAGACCACATCATCCACGGT
